>Addgene plasmid #102669 | pZH516 | addgene full sequence | sequence record 199392 | Addgene NGS Result
TCCCTATCAGTGATAGAGATTGACATCCCTATCAGTGATAGAGATACTGAGCACATCAGCAGGACGCACT
GACCGAATTCATTAAAGCCGAGAAAGGTACCGCATGAGTAAAGGAGAAGAACTTTTCACTGGAGTTGTCC
CAATTCTTGTTGAATTAGATGGTGATGTTAATGGGCACAAATTTTCTGTCAGTGGAGAGGGTGAAGGTGA
TGCAACATACGGAAAACTTACCCTTAAATTTATTTGCACTACTGGAAAACTACCTGTTCCATGGCCAACA
CTTGTCACTACTTTCGCGTATGGTCTTCAATGCTTTGCGAGATACCCAGATCATATGAAACAGCATGACT
TTTTCAAGAGTGCCATGCCCGAAGGTTATGTACAGGAAAGAACTATATTTTTCAAAGATGACGGGAACTA
CAAGACACGTGCTGAAGTCAAGTTTGAAGGTGATACCCTTGTTAATAGAATCGAGTTAAAAGGTATTGAT
TTTAAAGAAGATGGAAACATTCTTGGACACAAATTGGAATACAACTATAACTCACACAATGTATACATCA
TGGCAGACAAACAAAAGAATGGAATCAAAGTTAACTTCAAAATTAGACACAACATTGAAGATGGAAGCGT
TCAACTAGCAGACCATTATCAACAAAATACTCCAATTGGCGATGGCCCTGTCCTTTTACCAGACAACCAT
TACCTGTCCACACAATCTGCCCTTTCGAAAGATCCCAACGAAAAGAGAGACCACATGGTCCTTCTTGAGT
TTGTAACAGCTGCTGGGATTACACATGGCATGGATGAACTATACAAATAATAATCTAGCCATGGTACGCG
TGCTAGAGGCATCAAATAAAACGAAAGGCTCAGTCGAAAGACTGGGCCTTTCGTTTTATAAGCTTGGCGT
AATCATGGTCATAGCTGTTTCCTGTGTGAAATTGTTATCCGCTCACAATTCCACACAACATACGAGCCGG
AAGCATAAAGTGTAAAGCCTGGGGTGCCTAATGAGTGAGCTAACTCACATTAATTGCGTTGCGCTCACTG
CCCGCTTTCCAGTCGGGAAACCTGTCGTGCCAGCTGCATTAATGAATCGGCCAACGCGCGGGGAGAGGCG
GTTTGCGTATTGGGCGCTCTTCCGCTTCCTCGCTCACTGACTCGCTGCGCTCGGTCGTTCGGCTGCGGCG
AGCGGTATCAGCTCACTCAAAGGCGGTAATACGGTTATCCACAGAATCAGGGGATAACGCAGGAAAGAAC
ATGTGAGCAAAAGGCCAGCAAAAGGCCAGGAACCGTAAAAAGGCGCGCTAGCGGAGTGTATACTGGCTTA
CTATGTTGGCACTGATGAGGGTGTCAGTGAAGTGCTTCATGTGGCAGGAGAAAAAAGGCTGCACCGGTGC
GTCAGCAGAATATGTGATACAGGATATATTCCGCTTCCTCGCTCACTGACTCGCTACGCTCGGTCGTTCG
ACTGCGGCGAGCGGAAATGGCTTACGAACGGGGCGGAGATTTCCTGGAAGATGCCAGGAAGATACTTAAC
AGGGAAGTGAGAGGGCCGCGGCAAAGCCGTTTTTCCATAGGCTCCGCCCCCCTGACAAGCATCACGAAAT
CTGACGCTCAAATCAGTGGTGGCGAAACCCGACAGGACTATAAAGATACCAGGCGTTTCCCCCTGGCGGC
TCCCTCGTGCGCTCTCCTGTTCCTGCCTTTCGGTTTACCGGTGTCATTCCGCTGTTATGGCCGCGTTTGT
CTCATTCCACGCCTGACACTCAGTTCCGGGTAGGCAGTTCGCTCCAAGCTGGACTGTATGCACGAACCCC
CCGTTCAGTCCGACCGCTGCGCCTTATCCGGTAACTATCGTCTTGAGTCCAACCCGGAAAGACATGCAAA
AGCACCACTGGCAGCAGCCACTGGTAATTGATTTAGAGGAGTTAGTCTTGAAGTCATGCGCCGGTTAAGG
CTAAACTGAAAGGACAAGTTTTGGTGACTGCGCTCCTCCAAGCCAGTTACCTCGGTTCAAAGAGTTGGTA
GCTCAGAGAACCTTCGAAAAACCGCCCTGCAAGGCGGTTTTTTCGTTTTCAGAGCAAGAGATTACGCGCA
GACCAAAACGATCTCAAGAAGATCATCTTATTAATCAGATAAAATATAGATCTTTTCTACGGGGTCTGAC
GCTCAGTGGAACGAAAACTCACGTTAAGGGATTTTGGTCATGAGATTATCAAAAAGGATCTTCACCTAGA
TCCTTTTAAATTAAAAATGAAGTTTTAAATCAATCTAAAGTATATATGAGTAAACTTGGTCTGACAGTTA
CCAATGCTTAATCAGTGAGGCACCTATCTCAGCGATCTGTCTATTTCGTTCATCCATAGTTGCCTGACTC
CCCGTCGTGTAGATAACTACGATACGGGAGGGCTTACCATCTGGCCCCAGTGCTGCAATGATACCGCGAG
ACCCACGCTCACCGGCTCCAGATTTATCAGCAATAAACCAGCCAGCCGGAAGGGCCGAGCGCAGAAGTGG
TCCTGCAACTTTATCCGCCTCCATCCAGTCTATTAATTGTTGCCGGGAAGCTAGAGTAAGTAGTTCGCCA
GTTAATAGTTTGCGCAACGTTGTTGCCATTGCTACAGGCATCGTGGTGTCACGCTCGTCGTTTGGTATGG
CTTCATTCAGCTCCGGTTCCCAACGATCAAGGCGAGTTACATGATCCCCCATGTTGTGCAAAAAAGCGGT
TAGCTCCTTCGGTCCTCCGATCGTTGTCAGAAGTAAGTTGGCCGCAGTGTTATCACTCATGGTTATGGCA
GCACTGCATAATTCTCTTACTGTCATGCCATCCGTAAGATGCTTTTCTGTGACTGGTGAGTACTCAACCA
AGTCATTCTGAGAATAGTGTATGCGGCGACCGAGTTGCTCTTGCCCGGCGTCAATACGGGATAATACCGC
GCCACATAGCAGAACTTTAAAAGTGCTCATCATTGGAAAACGTTCTTCGGGGCGAAAACTCTCAAGGATC
TTACCGCTGTTGAGATCCAGTTCGATGTAACCCACTCGTGCACCCAACTGATCTTCAGCATCTTTTACTT
TCACCAGCGTTTCTGGGTGAGCAAAAACAGGAAGGCAAAATGCCGCAAAAAAGGGAATAAGGGCGACACG
GAAATGTTGAATACTCATACTCTTCCTTTTTCAATATTATTGAAGCATTTATCAGGGTTATTGTCTCATG
AGCGGATACATATTTGAATGTATTTAGAAAAATAAACAAATAGGGGTTCCGCGCACATTTCCCCGAAAAG
TGCCACCTGACGTCTAAGAAACCATTATTATCATGACATTAACCTATAAAAATAGGCGTATCACGAGGCC
CTTTCGTCTCGCGCGTTTCGGTGATGACGGTGAAAACCTCTGACACATGCAGCTCCCGGAGACGGTCACA
GCTTGTCTGTAAGCGGATGCCGGGAGCAGACAAGCCCGTCAGGGCGCGTCAGCGGGTGTTGGCGGGTGTC
GGGGCTGGCTTAACTATGCGGCATCAGAGCAGATTGTACTGAGAGTGCACCATATG
Features (pLannotate 1.2.2; 15 found; start..end, strand, type, name):
      1..74      +  promoter       PLtetO-1 promoter: modified phage lambda PL promoter with tet operator sites (Lutz and Bujard, 1997)
    104..817     +  CDS            GFPmut2: GFPmut2 is a basic (constitutively fluorescent) green fluorescent protein published in 1996, derived from Aequorea victoria. It is reported to be a very rapidly-maturing weak dimer.
    853..899     +  terminator     rrnB T1 terminator: transcription terminator T1 from the E. coli rrnB gene
    942..958     -  protein_bind   lac operator: The lac repressor binds to the lac operator to inhibit transcription in E. coli. This inhibition can be relieved by adding lactose or isopropyl-β-D-thiogalactopyranoside (IPTG). lac repressor encoded by lacI
    966..996     -  promoter       lac promoter: promoter for the E. coli lac operon
   1011..1032    -  protein_bind   CAP binding site: CAP binding activates transcription in the presence of cAMP. E. coli catabolite activator protein
   1045..1137    -  CDS            lacI (fragment): lac repressor; lacI; The lac repressor binds to the lac operator to inhibit transcription in E. coli. This inhibition can be relieved by adding lactose or isopropyl-β-D-thiogalactopyranoside (IPTG).
   1139..1272    -  rep_origin     RSF ori (fragment): Plasmids containing the RSF 1030 origin of replication can be propagated in E. coli cells that contain additional plasmids with compatible origins.
   1309..1330    +  misc_feature   bom (fragment): basis of mobility region from pBR322
   1429..1484    -  rep_origin     RSF ori (fragment): Plasmids containing the RSF 1030 origin of replication can be propagated in E. coli cells that contain additional plasmids with compatible origins.
   1572..2117    -  rep_origin     p15A ori: Plasmids containing the medium-copy-number p15A origin of replication can be propagated in E. coli cells that contain a second plasmid with the ColE1 origin.
   2308..3168    -  CDS            AmpR: β-lactamase; bla; confers resistance to ampicillin, carbenicillin, and related antibiotics
   3169..3273    -  promoter       AmpR promoter: bla
   3368..3403    +  CDS            rop (fragment): Rop protein, which maintains plasmids at low copy number; rop
   3505..3556    +  misc_feature   bom (fragment): basis of mobility region from pBR322
