[The description below was written by a language model from this plasmid's Addgene catalogue record and pLannotate feature annotations shown in this document.]
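Description:
pZH516 is a bacterial expression plasmid for Escherichia coli built on a pUC57 backbone in which the original high-copy origin has been replaced by the p15A origin. This gives a lower copy number (catalogued as low copy) and compatibility with ColE1-type plasmids. Selection is by ampicillin through the β-lactamase gene (AmpR) driven by its own bla promoter. The 3,556-nt sequence also carries several short backbone remnants that were picked up by automated annotation: a lac promoter/operator with a CAP binding site, and fragments matching lacI, rop, bom and the RSF origin. These appear to be leftover vector sequence or partial homology hits rather than functional parts of the design.

The payload is a compact expression cassette. A PLtetO-1 promoter, a phage lambda PL derivative containing tet operator sites, sits upstream of the 714-bp GFPmut2 open reading frame, which is followed by the rrnB T1 transcription terminator. GFPmut2 is a rapidly maturing green fluorescent protein variant derived from Aequorea victoria GFP. No tetR gene is annotated on the plasmid, so in a host lacking Tet repressor the promoter would be unrepressed, consistent with the stated purpose of constitutive GFPmut2 expression. The record describes the ribosome binding site as moderate in strength, although it is not annotated as a separate feature in the short gap between promoter and coding sequence.

According to the record, the GFPmut2 ORF can be swapped for a gene of interest by isothermal (Gibson) assembly, so the plasmid serves both as a fluorescent reporter and as a template for constitutive expression constructs. It comes from work on a plasmid-based E. coli expression system with very low cell-to-cell variation.
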