Addgene plasmid #102669: pZH516
Purpose: Constitutive expression of GFPmut2; moderate ribosome binding site; GFPmut2 ORF can be replaced with gene of interest by isothermal assembly
Depositing lab: Zach Hensel. Depositing organization: Universidade Nova de Lisboa, Instituto de Tecnologia Quimica e Biologica Antonio Xavier NOVA (ITQB NOVA). Publication: A plasmid-based Escherichia coli gene expression system with cell-to-cell variation below the extrinsic noise limit. Hensel Z. PLoS One. 2017 Oct 30;12(10):e0187259. doi: 10.1371/journal.pone.0187259. eCollection 2017. PONE-D-17-11810 PubMed 29084263.
Backbone
  Vector backbone: pUC57 (ori changed to p15A)
  Backbone manufacturer: Genewiz
  Vector type: Bacterial Expression
Growth in bacteria
  Bacterial resistance: Ampicillin, 100 μg/mL
  Growth temperature: 37°C
  Growth strain: DH5alpha
  Copy number: Low Copy
Gene/Insert
  Gene/Insert name: GFPmut2
  Species: Synthetic
  Insert size (bp): 714
  Cloning method: Gibson Cloning
Terms and licenses: Academic/Nonprofit Terms; Industry Terms: Not Available to Industry
Depositor comments: Please visit https://www.biorxiv.org/content/early/2017/09/23/192963 for bioRxiv preprint.
How to cite: pZH516 was a gift from Zach Hensel (Addgene plasmid # 102669 ; http://n2t.net/addgene:102669 ; RRID:Addgene_102669)
