>Addgene plasmid #102669 | pZH516 | depositor partial sequence | sequence record 194042 | sequencing results
NNNNNNNNANNNNCNNATGTCNATCAGTGATAGAGATTGACATCCCTATCAGTGATAGAGATACTGAGCA
CATCAGCAGGACGCACTGACCGAATTCATTAAAGCCGAGAAAGGTACCGCATGAGTAAAGGAGAAGAACT
TTTCACTGGAGTTGTCCCAATTCTTGTTGAATTAGATGGTGATGTTAATGGGCACAAATTTTCTGTCAGT
GGAGAGGGTGAAGGTGATGCAACATACGGAAAACTTACCCTTAAATTTATTTGCACTACTGGAAAACTAC
CTGTTCCATGGCCAACACTTGTCACTACTTTCGCGTATGGTCTTCAATGCTTTGCGAGATACCCAGATCA
TATGAAACAGCATGACTTTTTCAAGAGTGCCATGCCCGAAGGTTATGTACAGGAAAGAACTATATTTTTC
AAAGATGACGGGAACTACAAGACACGTGCTGAAGTCAAGTTTGAAGGTGATACCCTTGTTAATAGAATCG
AGTTAAAAGGTATTGATTTTAAAGAAGATGGAAACATTCTTGGACACAAATTGGAATACAACTATAACTC
ACACAATGTATACATCATGGCAGACAAACAAAAGAATGGAATCAAAGTTAACTTCAAAATTAGACACAAC
ATTGAAGATGGAAGCGTTCAACTAGCAGACCATTATCAACAAAATACTCCAATTGGCGATGGCCCTGTCC
TTTTACCAGACAACCATTACCTGTCCACACAATCTGCCCTTTCGAAAGATCCCAACGAAAAGAGAGACCA
CATGGTCCTTCTTGAGTTTGTAACAGCTGCTGGGATTACACATGGCATGGATGAACTATACAAATAATAA
TCTAGCCATGGTACGCGTGCTAGAGGCATCAAATAAAACGAAAGGCTCAGTCGAAAGACTGGGCCTTTCG
TTTTATAAGCTTGGCGTAATCATGGTCATAGCTGTTTCCTGTGTGAAATTGTTATCCGCTCACAATTCCA
CACAACATACGAGCCGGAAGCATAAAGTGTAAAGCCTGGGGTGCCTAATGAGTGAGCTAACTCACATTAA
TTGCGTTGCGCTCACTGCCCGCTTTCCAGTCGGGAAACCTGTCGTGCCAGCTGCATTAATGAATCGGCCA
ACGCCCCGGGAAAAGGCGGTTTGCGTATTGGGGCGCTCTTCCGCTTCCTCGTTACATGAATNCNTGGCCN
NGNTTCGTTCGGCTGCGGGGAAACGGTATCAGCTCACTCAAAGGCCGGTAATACCGGTTATCCCANGAAA
TCCGGGGGATAACCCCAGGAAAAAACATTGNNNACCAAAAGGCCCCNNAAAAGGGCCCGAAAACNNNAAA
AAGGCGCCCCTACGCGAAAGGNAAANTGGGCTTANNNNNNTNGGCCACNTAGAGAGGGTGTCCCAAAAAA
AGNCTTNNTTNGTNNNNNNNGNGAAGAAGGCGCCCTCNGGGGGCCNNCNANAAAANNNNNNNTAANNNNN
NGAATATTNCCCCNTTCNNNNNCCNAGATACANNTCNAACAAATNCCNTNNNNCAA
